Addgene plasmid #213349: MTNR1B-DuET
Purpose: The DuET construct encodes the named human GPCR engineered with a cleaved hemagglutinin signal peptide, a 5' FLAG and a 3' 1D4 epitope tag optimized for expression in mammalian cells and proteomics studies.
Depositing lab: Thomas Sakmar. Depositing organization: Rockefeller University. Publication: Multiplexed selectivity screening of anti-GPCR antibodies. Dahl L, Kotliar IB, Bendes A, Dodig-Crnkovic T, Fromm S, Elofsson A, Uhlen M, Sakmar TP, Schwenk JM. Sci Adv. 2023 May 3;9(18):eadf9297. doi: 10.1126/sciadv.adf9297. Epub 2023 May 3. PubMed 37134173.
Backbone
  Vector backbone: pcDNA 3.1 (+)
  Vector type: Mammalian Expression
Growth in bacteria
  Bacterial resistance: Ampicillin, 100 μg/mL
  Growth temperature: 37°C
  Growth strain: DH5alpha
  Copy number: High Copy
Gene/Insert
  Gene/Insert name: MTNR1B (alt name: Melatonin receptor 1B)
  Species: H. sapiens (human)
  Entrez Gene: MTNR1B (a.k.a. FGQTL2, MEL-1B-R, MT2)
  Promoter: CMV, T7
  Tag / fusion protein: FLAG (N terminal on insert); 1D4 (C terminal on insert)
  Cloning method: Gibson Cloning
Terms and licenses: Academic/Nonprofit Terms; Industry Terms: Not Available to Industry
Depositor comments: Class: A, Family: Melatonin. Ensembl ID: ENSG00000134640, Uniprot ID: P49286
How to cite: MTNR1B-DuET was a gift from Thomas Sakmar (Addgene plasmid # 213349 ; http://n2t.net/addgene:213349 ; RRID:Addgene_213349)
