[The description below was written by a language model from this plasmid's Addgene catalogue record and pLannotate feature annotations shown in this document.]
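Description:
MTNR1B-DuET is a mammalian expression plasmid built on the pcDNA 3.1 (+) backbone that carries the human melatonin receptor 1B (MTNR1B, also called MT2), a class A G protein-coupled receptor that signals through pertussis toxin-sensitive G proteins to inhibit adenylate cyclase. It is maintained in E. coli through a high-copy ColE1/pUC-type origin and selected with ampicillin via the β-lactamase gene and its own promoter. An f1 origin is also present, along with short lac-region remnants typical of this backbone. For selection in mammalian cells, the annotated 6.6 kb sequence contains an SV40 early promoter driving the neomycin phosphotransferase gene, followed by an SV40 polyadenylation signal.

The receptor open reading frame sits downstream of the CMV immediate early enhancer and promoter and is terminated by the bovine growth hormone polyadenylation signal. A T7 promoter between CMV and the insert allows in vitro transcription or serves as a sequencing primer site. In the DuET design, the receptor is preceded by a cleavable hemagglutinin signal peptide, intended to promote membrane insertion and to be removed during processing, and an N-terminal FLAG epitope. A 1D4 epitope tag is fused to the C terminus. The feature table detects the FLAG sequence (as a fragment match to 3xFLAG) and the MTNR1B coding region, but it does not separately annotate the signal peptide or the 1D4 tag, which are known from the catalogue description. The short HIV-1 LTR, ble and extra SV40 promoter fragments are probably incidental annotation matches rather than functional elements. The insert was assembled by Gibson cloning. The dual tags allow capture and detection from either end of the receptor, and the construct is intended for expressing the receptor in mammalian cells and for proteomics studies. The associated work used it for multiplexed selectivity screening of anti-GPCR antibodies.
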