Features (pLannotate 1.2.2; 21 found; start..end, strand, type, name):
    680..784     -  promoter       AmpR promoter: bla
    843..895     -  misc_feature   bom (fragment): basis of mobility region from pBR322
   1050..1429    +  enhancer       CMV enhancer: human cytomegalovirus immediate early enhancer
   1430..1633    +  promoter       CMV promoter: human cytomegalovirus (CMV) immediate early promoter
   1629..1662    +  LTR            5' LTR (truncated) (fragment): truncated 5' long terminal repeat (LTR) from HIV-1
   1678..1696    +  promoter       T7 promoter: promoter for bacteriophage T7 RNA polymerase
   1789..1809    +  CDS            3xFLAG (fragment): three tandem FLAG® epitope tags
   1822..2907    +  CDS            MTNR1B: MTR1B_HUMAN - Experimental evidence at protein level: Swiss-Prot protein existence level 1. High affinity receptor for melatonin. Likely to mediate the reproductive and circadian actions of melatonin. The activity of this receptor is mediated by pertussis toxin sensitive G proteins that inhibit adenylate cyclase activity. From Homo sapiens (Human).
   3038..3262    +  polyA_signal   bGH poly(A) signal: bovine growth hormone polyadenylation signal
   3266..3287    +  promoter       SV40 promoter (fragment): SV40 enhancer and early promoter
   3308..3736    +  rep_origin     f1 ori (sequence partly withheld): f1 bacteriophage origin of replication; arrow indicates direction of (+) strand synthesis
   3750..4079    +  promoter       SV40 promoter: SV40 enhancer and early promoter
   4146..4937    +  CDS            neo: KKA2_KLEPN - Also known as kan, nptII. Experimental evidence at protein level: Swiss-Prot protein existence level 1. Resistance to kanamycin, neomycin, paromomycin, ribostamycin, butirosin and gentamicin B. From Klebsiella pneumoniae.
   4961..5119    +  CDS            ble (fragment): BLE_KLEPN - Experimental evidence at protein level: Swiss-Prot protein existence level 1. Binding protein with a strong affinity to the bleomycin family of antibiotics. Binds to CL990; an antimitotic-antibiotic compound. From Klebsiella pneumoniae.
   5114..5235    +  polyA_signal   SV40 poly(A) signal: SV40 polyadenylation signal
   5308..5324    -  protein_bind   lac operator: The lac repressor binds to the lac operator to inhibit transcription in E. coli. This inhibition can be relieved by adding lactose or isopropyl-β-D-thiogalactopyranoside (IPTG). lac repressor encoded by lacI
   5332..5362    -  promoter       lac promoter: promoter for the E. coli lac operon
   5377..5398    -  protein_bind   CAP binding site: CAP binding activates transcription in the presence of cAMP. E. coli catabolite activator protein
   5411..5503    -  CDS            lacI (fragment): lac repressor; lacI; The lac repressor binds to the lac operator to inhibit transcription in E. coli. This inhibition can be relieved by adding lactose or isopropyl-β-D-thiogalactopyranoside (IPTG).
   5686..6274    -  rep_origin     ori: high-copy-number ColE1/pMB1/pBR322/pUC origin of replication
   6445..679     -  CDS            AmpR (across the origin): β-lactamase; bla; confers resistance to ampicillin, carbenicillin, and related antibiotics
>Addgene plasmid #213349 | MTNR1B-DuET | addgene full sequence | sequence record 430875 | Addgene NGS Result
AGCCAGCCGGAAGGGCCGAGCGCAGAAGTGGTCCTGCAACTTTATCCGCCTCCATCCAGTCTATTAATTG
TTGCCGGGAAGCTAGAGTAAGTAGTTCGCCAGTTAATAGTTTGCGCAACGTTGTTGCCATTGCTACAGGC
ATCGTGGTGTCACGCTCGTCGTTTGGTATGGCTTCATTCAGCTCCGGTTCCCAACGATCAAGGCGAGTTA
CATGATCCCCCATGTTGTGCAAAAAAGCGGTTAGCTCCTTCGGTCCTCCGATCGTTGTCAGAAGTAAGTT
GGCCGCAGTGTTATCACTCATGGTTATGGCAGCACTGCATAATTCTCTTACTGTCATGCCATCCGTAAGA
TGCTTTTCTGTGACTGGTGAGTACTCAACCAAGTCATTCTGAGAATAGTGTATGCGGCGACCGAGTTGCT
CTTGCCCGGCGTCAATACGGGATAATACCGCGCCACATAGCAGAACTTTAAAAGTGCTCATCATTGGAAA
ACGTTCTTCGGGGCGAAAACTCTCAAGGATCTTACCGCTGTTGAGATCCAGTTCGATGTAACCCACTCGT
GCACCCAACTGATCTTCAGCATCTTTTACTTTCACCAGCGTTTCTGGGTGAGCAAAAACAGGAAGGCAAA
ATGCCGCAAAAAAGGGAATAAGGGCGACACGGAAATGTTGAATACTCATACTCTTCCTTTTTCAATATTA
TTGAAGCATTTATCAGGGTTATTGTCTCATGAGCGGATACATATTTGAATGTATTTAGAAAAATAAACAA
ATAGGGGTTCCGCGCACATTTCCCCGAAAAGTGCCACCTGACGTCGACGGATCGGGAGATCTCCCGATCC
CCTATGGTGCACTCTCAGTACAATCTGCTCTGATGCCGCATAGTTAAGCCAGTATCTGCTCCCTGCTTGT
GTGTTGGAGGTCGCTGAGTAGTGCGCGAGCAAAATTTAAGCTACAACAAGGCAAGGCTTGACCGACATTT
GCATGAAGAATCTGCTTAGGGTTAGGCGTTTTGCGCTGCTTCGCGATGTACGGGCCAGATATACGCGTTG
ACATTGATTATTGACTAGTTATTAATAGTAATCAATTACGGGGTCATTAGTTCATAGCCCATATATGGAG
TTCCGCGTTACATAACTTACGGTAAATGGCCCGCCTGGCTGACCGCCCAACGACCCCCGCCCATTGACGT
CAATAATGACGTATGTTCCCATAGTAACGCCAATAGGGACTTTCCATTGACGTCAATGGGTGGAGTATTT
ACGGTAAACTGCCCACTTGGCAGTACATCAAGTGTATCATATGCCAAGTACGCCCCCTATTGACGTCAAT
GACGGTAAATGGCCCGCCTGGCATTATGCCCAGTACATGACCTTATGGGACTTTCCTACTTGGCAGTACA
TCTACGTATTAGTCATCGCTATTACCATGGTGATGCGGTTTTGGCAGTACATCAATGGGCGTGGATAGCG
GTTTGACTCACGGGGATTTCCAAGTCTCCACCCCATTGACGTCAATGGGAGTTTGTTTTGGCACCAAAAT
CAACGGGACTTTCCAAAATGTCGTAACAACTCCGCCCCATTGACGCAAATGGGCGGTAGGCGTGTACGGT
GGGAGGTCTATATAAGCAGAGCTCTCTGGCTAACTAGAGAACCCACTGCTTACTGGCTTATCGAAATTAA
TACGACTCACTATAGGGAGACCCAAGCTGGCTAGCGTTTAAACTTAAGCTTAGCGCCACCATGAAGACGA
TCATCGCCCTGAGCTACATCTTCTGCCTGGTATTCGCCGACTACAAGGACGATGATGACGCCAGCATCGA
TATGAGCGAGAACGGTTCCTTCGCTAATTGCTGCGAAGCAGGTGGATGGGCCGTTCGCCCTGGGTGGTCC
GGAGCAGGTTCTGCAAGACCCTCAAGAACTCCACGCCCACCTTGGGTGGCACCTGCTCTTTCCGCCGTGC
TCATTGTCACAACTGCCGTAGATGTTGTTGGGAATCTTTTGGTCATTCTCTCTGTACTGAGGAATCGGAA
GTTGCGGAATGCAGGCAACCTCTTCCTCGTGTCACTGGCACTTGCTGACCTTGTGGTGGCCTTCTATCCA
TACCCCTTGATACTGGTTGCTATCTTCTACGATGGCTGGGCTCTTGGTGAGGAGCACTGTAAGGCCAGCG
CTTTCGTGATGGGGTTGTCCGTCATTGGAAGTGTTTTTAACATTACAGCAATAGCTATCAATCGGTACTG
CTATATTTGTCACAGCATGGCATACCATAGAATCTACAGACGCTGGCATACTCCACTCCACATTTGCCTT
ATATGGCTTCTCACAGTTGTGGCCCTGTTGCCTAACTTTTTCGTTGGATCCTTGGAGTACGACCCCCGAA
TTTACTCATGCACCTTTATACAAACCGCCAGCACCCAGTATACTGCTGCAGTCGTGGTCATCCATTTCCT
TCTCCCTATTGCCGTCGTTTCATTTTGCTATCTCCGGATCTGGGTGTTGGTCCTGCAGGCTAGGCGGAAG
GCAAAACCCGAGTCTCGGCTTTGCCTGAAGCCAAGCGACCTGCGATCTTTTTTGACCATGTTCGTCGTCT
TCGTGATTTTCGCCATCTGTTGGGCTCCACTGAATTGCATCGGCCTGGCTGTTGCGATCAATCCACAAGA
AATGGCACCTCAAATTCCCGAGGGGCTCTTCGTGACCAGCTACCTTCTGGCATATTTCAACAGTTGCCTG
AATGCTATCGTGTACGGATTGCTGAACCAGAACTTCCGAAGGGAATATAAAAGGATCCTGCTGGCACTCT
GGAACCCTAGGCATTGTATCCAAGACGCATCCAAGGGGTCTCACGCGGAAGGCCTCCAGAGCCCTGCACC
ACCCATTATTGGTGTGCAACATCAGGCCGACGCTTTGATCGATACCGGTGGACGCACCGGTGAATTCGAT
GAGGCCAGCACCACCGTGTCTAAGACCGAGACTTCTCAGGTGGCCCCTGCCTAACTCGAGTCTAGAGGGC
CCGTTTAAACCCGCTGATCAGCCTCGACTGTGCCTTCTAGTTGCCAGCCATCTGTTGTTTGCCCCTCCCC
CGTGCCTTCCTTGACCCTGGAAGGTGCCACTCCCACTGTCCTTTCCTAATAAAATGAGGAAATTGCATCG
CATTGTCTGAGTAGGTGTCATTCTATTCTGGGGGGTGGGGTGGGGCAGGACAGCAAGGGGGAGGATTGGG
AAGACAATAGCAGGCATGCTGGGGATGCGGTGGGCTCTATGGCTTCTGAGGCGGAAAGAACCAGCTGGGG
CTCTAGGGGGTATCCCC
[124 nt withheld, positions 3308-3431]
C
[91 nt withheld, positions 3433-3523]
A
[49 nt withheld, positions 3525-3573]
CCTTTGACGTTGGAGTCCACGTTCTTT
[37 nt withheld, positions 3601-3637]
ACCCTATCTCGGTCTATTCTTTTGATTTATAAGGGATTTTGCCGATTTCGGCCTATTGGTTAAAAAATGA
GCTGATTTAACAAAAATTTAACGCGAATTAATTCTGTGGAATGTGTGTCAGTTAGGGTGTGGAAAGTCCC
CAGGCTCCCCAGCAGGCAGAAGTATGCAAAGCATGCATCTCAATTAGTCAGCAACCAGGTGTGGAAAGTC
CCCAGGCTCCCCAGCAGGCAGAAGTATGCAAAGCATGCATCTCAATTAGTCAGCAACCATAGTCCCGCCC
CTAACTCCGCCCATCCCGCCCCTAACTCCGCCCAGTTCCGCCCATTCTCCGCCCCATGGCTGACTAATTT
TTTTTATTTATGCAGAGGCCGAGGCCGCCTCTGCCTCTGAGCTATTCCAGAAGTAGTGAGGAGGCTTTTT
TGGAGGCCTAGGCTTTTGCAAAAAGCTCCCGGGAGCTTGTATATCCATTTTCGGATCTGATCAAGAGACA
GGATGAGGATCGTTTCGCATGATTGAACAAGATGGATTGCACGCAGGTTCTCCGGCCGCTTGGGTGGAGA
GGCTATTCGGCTATGACTGGGCACAACAGACAATCGGCTGCTCTGATGCCGCCGTGTTCCGGCTGTCAGC
GCAGGGGCGCCCGGTTCTTTTTGTCAAGACCGACCTGTCCGGTGCCCTGAATGAACTGCAGGACGAGGCA
GCGCGGCTATCGTGGCTGGCCACGACGGGCGTTCCTTGCGCAGCTGTGCTCGACGTTGTCACTGAAGCGG
GAAGGGACTGGCTGCTATTGGGCGAAGTGCCGGGGCAGGATCTCCTGTCATCTCACCTTGCTCCTGCCGA
GAAAGTATCCATCATGGCTGATGCAATGCGGCGGCTGCATACGCTTGATCCGGCTACCTGCCCATTCGAC
CACCAAGCGAAACATCGCATCGAGCGAGCACGTACTCGGATGGAAGCCGGTCTTGTCGATCAGGATGATC
TGGACGAAGAGCATCAGGGGCTCGCGCCAGCCGAACTGTTCGCCAGGCTCAAGGCGCGCATGCCCGACGG
CGAGGATCTCGTCGTGACCCATGGCGATGCCTGCTTGCCGAATATCATGGTGGAAAATGGCCGCTTTTCT
GGATTCATCGACTGTGGCCGGCTGGGTGTGGCGGACCGCTATCAGGACATAGCGTTGGCTACCCGTGATA
TTGCTGAAGAGCTTGGCGGCGAATGGGCTGACCGCTTCCTCGTGCTTTACGGTATCGCCGCTCCCGATTC
GCAGCGCATCGCCTTCTATCGCCTTCTTGACGAGTTCTTCTGAGCGGGACTCTGGGGTTCGAAATGACCG
ACCAAGCGACGCCCAACCTGCCATCACGAGATTTCGATTCCACCGCCGCCTTCTATGAAAGGTTGGGCTT
CGGAATCGTTTTCCGGGACGCCGGCTGGATGATCCTCCAGCGCGGGGATCTCATGCTGGAGTTCTTCGCC
CACCCCAACTTGTTTATTGCAGCTTATAATGGTTACAAATAAAGCAATAGCATCACAAATTTCACAAATA
AAGCATTTTTTTCACTGCATTCTAGTTGTGGTTTGTCCAAACTCATCAATGTATCTTATCATGTCTGTAT
ACCGTCGACCTCTAGCTAGAGCTTGGCGTAATCATGGTCATAGCTGTTTCCTGTGTGAAATTGTTATCCG
CTCACAATTCCACACAACATACGAGCCGGAAGCATAAAGTGTAAAGCCTGGGGTGCCTAATGAGTGAGCT
AACTCACATTAATTGCGTTGCGCTCACTGCCCGCTTTCCAGTCGGGAAACCTGTCGTGCCAGCTGCATTA
ATGAATCGGCCAACGCGCGGGGAGAGGCGGTTTGCGTATTGGGCGCTCTTCCGCTTCCTCGCTCACTGAC
TCGCTGCGCTCGGTCGTTCGGCTGCGGCGAGCGGTATCAGCTCACTCAAAGGCGGTAATACGGTTATCCA
CAGAATCAGGGGATAACGCAGGAAAGAACATGTGAGCAAAAGGCCAGCAAAAGGCCAGGAACCGTAAAAA
GGCCGCGTTGCTGGCGTTTTTCCATAGGCTCCGCCCCCCTGACGAGCATCACAAAAATCGACGCTCAAGT
CAGAGGTGGCGAAACCCGACAGGACTATAAAGATACCAGGCGTTTCCCCCTGGAAGCTCCCTCGTGCGCT
CTCCTGTTCCGACCCTGCCGCTTACCGGATACCTGTCCGCCTTTCTCCCTTCGGGAAGCGTGGCGCTTTC
TCATAGCTCACGCTGTAGGTATCTCAGTTCGGTGTAGGTCGTTCGCTCCAAGCTGGGCTGTGTGCACGAA
CCCCCCGTTCAGCCCGACCGCTGCGCCTTATCCGGTAACTATCGTCTTGAGTCCAACCCGGTAAGACACG
ACTTATCGCCACTGGCAGCAGCCACTGGTAACAGGATTAGCAGAGCGAGGTATGTAGGCGGTGCTACAGA
GTTCTTGAAGTGGTGGCCTAACTACGGCTACACTAGAAGAACGGTATTTGGTATCTGCGCTCTGCTGAAG
CCAGTTACCTTCGGAAAAAGAGTTGGTAGCTCTTGATCCGGCAAACAAACCACCGCTGGTAGCGGTGGTT
TTTTTGTTTGCAAGCAGCAGATTACGCGCAGAAAAAAAGGATCTCAAGAAGATCCTTTGATCTTTTCTAC
GGGGTCTGACGCTCAGTGGAACGAAAACTCACGTTAAGGGATTTTGGTCATGAGATTATCAAAAAGGATC
TTCACCTAGATCCTTTTAAATTAAAAATGAAGTTTTAAATCAATCTAAAGTATATATGAGTAAACTTGGT
CTGACAGTTACCAATGCTTAATCAGTGAGGCACCTATCTCAGCGATCTGTCTATTTCGTTCATCCATAGT
TGCCTGACTCCCCGTCGTGTAGATAACTACGATACGGGAGGGCTTACCATCTGGCCCCAGTGCTGCAATG
ATACCGCGAGACCCACGCTCACCGGCTCCAGATTTATCAGCAATAAACC
